Addgene plasmid #111657: His-ZZ-TEV-BICDR1-GFP
Purpose: C-terminal GFP tag on BICDR1 for expression in Sf9 cells. 8xHis-ZZ-GFP N-terminal tag, TEV site to cleave 8xHis-ZZ.
Depositing lab: Andrew Carter. Depositing organization: MRC Laboratory of Molecular Biology. Publication: Cryo-EM shows how dynactin recruits two dyneins for faster movement. Urnavicius L, Lau CK, Elshenawy MM, Morales-Rios E, Motz C, Yildiz A, Carter AP. Nature. 2018 Feb 7;554(7691):202-206. doi: 10.1038/nature25462. PubMed 29420470.
Backbone
  Vector backbone: pOmnibac
  Backbone size w/o insert (bp): 4530
  Total vector size (bp): 7485
  Vector type: Insect Expression
Growth in bacteria
  Bacterial resistance: Gentamicin, 10 μg/mL
  Growth temperature: 37°C
  Growth strain: DH5alpha
  Copy number: Unknown
Gene/Insert
  Gene/Insert name: BICDR1-GFP
  Species: M. musculus (mouse)
  Insert size (bp): 2955
  Mutation: Optimised for Sf9 expression
  Entrez Gene: Bicdl1 (a.k.a. 2210403N09Rik, BICDR-1, Ccdc64)
  Tag / fusion protein: GFP (C terminal on insert); ZZ (N terminal on insert); TEV site (N terminal on insert); 8xHis-tag (N terminal on insert)
Terms and licenses: Academic/Nonprofit Terms; Industry Terms: Not Available to Industry
Depositor comments: Please note that there are some discrepancies between Addgene's quality control sequence and the depositor's sequence. The depositor noted that these discrepancies do NOT affect plasmid function.
How to cite: His-ZZ-TEV-BICDR1-GFP was a gift from Andrew Carter (Addgene plasmid # 111657 ; http://n2t.net/addgene:111657 ; RRID:Addgene_111657)
