[The description below was written by a language model from this plasmid's Addgene catalogue record and pLannotate feature annotations shown in this document.]
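Description:
His-ZZ-TEV-BICDR1-GFP is a baculovirus transfer plasmid built on the pOmnibac backbone for producing a tagged mouse BICDR1 (Bicdl1, also called Ccdc64) protein in Sf9 insect cells. In bacteria it replicates from a high-copy ColE1/pUC-type origin and is selected with gentamicin, through a gentamicin acetyltransferase gene driven by the class 1 integron Pc promoter. The backbone offers two routes into a baculovirus genome. Tn7L and Tn7R ends bracket the expression cassette together with the gentamicin marker, allowing Tn7 transposition into a bacmid. The ORF1629 and lef2/ORF603 regions lie outside those ends and permit homologous recombination with viral DNA in insect cells. A single loxP site is also present and could support Cre-mediated fusion with other plasmids.

The payload is one open reading frame expressed from the very late, strong AcMNPV polyhedrin promoter and terminated by an SV40 polyadenylation signal. From the N terminus it encodes a histidine tag (8xHis according to the catalogue entry), two IgG-binding protein A units forming the ZZ tag, a TEV protease site, the BICDR1 coding sequence codon-optimised for Sf9 expression, and a C-terminal GFP annotated as an EGFP-type variant. The His and ZZ modules allow affinity capture on metal or IgG resins, and TEV cleavage then removes them to leave fluorescent BICDR1-GFP. The purpose line lists GFP within the N-terminal tag, but the feature tables show only a single, C-terminal GFP.

The associated work concerns cryo-EM and motility of dynein–dynactin complexes, consistent with use of the purified protein as a labelled component in such studies. The depositor and repository sequences differ by a few bases in the backbone, which the depositor reports does not affect function.
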