Features (pLannotate 1.2.2; 18 found; start..end, strand, type, name):
     74..165     +  promoter       polyhedrin promoter: polh from Autographa californica; promoter for the baculovirus polyhedrin gene
    232..252     +  CDS            7xHis: 6xHis affinity tag
    298..471     +  CDS            ProtA: IgG-binding unit of Staphylococcus aureus protein A
    475..645     +  CDS            ProtA: IgG-binding unit of Staphylococcus aureus protein A
    744..764     +  CDS            capTEV™ (fragment): composite tag for in vivo biotinylation, TEV protease cleavage, and 6xHis tagging
    766..2496    +  CDS            Bicdl1: BICL1_MOUSE - Also known as Bicdr1, Ccdc64. Experimental evidence at protein level: Swiss-Prot protein existence level 1. Component of secretory vesicle machinery in developing neurons that acts as a regulator of neurite outgrowth. Regulates the secretory vesicle transport by controlling the accumulation of Rab6- containing secretory vesicles in the pericentrosomal region restricting anterograde secretory transport during the early phase of neuronal differentiation, thereby inhibiting neuritogenesis. From Mus musculus (Mouse).
   2500..3183    +  CDS            (3-F)Tyr-EGFP: (3-F)Tyr-EGFP is a basic (constitutively fluorescent) green fluorescent protein published in 2004, derived from Aequorea victoria.
   3214..3297    +  CDS            large T antigen (fragment): large T antigen from SV40 (simian virus 40)
   3320..3454    +  polyA_signal   SV40 poly(A) signal: SV40 polyadenylation signal
   3483..3532    +  CDS            SET1 (fragment): solubility-enhancement tag derived from T7 phage gene 10B
   3575..3740    -  mobile_element Tn7L: mini-Tn7 element (left end of the Tn7 transposon) Tn7
   3747..4452    +  misc_recomb    baculovirus recombination region (ORF1629): contains part of ORF1629
   4642..5230    +  rep_origin     ori: high-copy-number ColE1/pMB1/pBR322/pUC origin of replication
   5482..6309    +  misc_recomb    baculovirus recombination region (lef2/ORF603): contains ORF603 and part of lef2
   6338..6561    -  mobile_element Tn7R: mini-Tn7 element (right end of the Tn7 transposon) Tn7
   6628..7161    -  CDS            GmR: gentamycin acetyltransferase; aacC1; confers resistance to gentamycin
   7350..7378    -  promoter       Pc promoter: intI1 (promoter lies within the coding sequence); class 1 integron promoter
   7449..7482    +  protein_bind   loxP: Cre-mediated recombination occurs in the 8-bp core sequence (GCATACAT). Cre recombinase
>Addgene plasmid #111657 | His-ZZ-TEV-BICDR1-GFP | depositor full sequence | sequence record 210418 | His-ZZ-TEV-BICDR1-GFP sequence 7485 bps
TAACTATAACGGTCCTAAGGTAGCGAGTTTAAACACTAGTATCGATTCGCGACCTACTCCGGAATATTAA
TAGATCATGGAGATAATTAAAATGATAACCATCTCGCAAATAAATAAGTATTTTACTGTTTTCGTAACAG
TTTTGTAATAAAAAAACCTATAAATATTCCGGATTATTCATACCGTCCCACCATCGGGCGCGGATCTCGG
TCCGAAACCATGTCGTACTACCATCACCATCACCATCACCATCACGGTTCTATGTGCATGGCAGGCCTTG
CGCAACACGATGAAGCCGTGGACAACAAATTCAACAAAGAACAACAAAACGCGTTCTATGAGATCTTACA
TTTACCTAACTTAAACGAAGAACAACGAAACGCCTTCATCCAAAGTTTAAAAGATGACCCAAGCCAAAGC
GCTAACCTTTTAGCAGAAGCTAAAAAGCTAAATGATGCTCAGGCGCCGAAAGTAGACAACAAATTCAACA
AAGAACAACAAAACGCGTTCTATGAGATCTTACATTTACCTAACTTAAACGAAGAACAACGAAACGCCTT
CATCCAAAGTTTAAAAGATGACCCAAGCCAAAGCGCTAACCTTTTAGCAGAAGCTAAAAAGCTAAATGAT
GCTCAGGCGCCGAAAGTAGACGCAAATTCCGCGGGGAAGTCAACCGATTATGATATTCCAACTACTGCTA
GCGAGAACCTATATTTCCAGGGAGATTATGATATCCCTACGACTGAGAATCTTTATTTTCAGGGCATGTC
CGCCTTCTGCCTGGGCTTGGCCGGCCGAGCTTCAGCACCCGCCGAGCCGGACAGCGCCTGCTGCATGGAG
CTGCCCGCTGGGGCCGGGGACGCAGTCCGGAGTCCCGCCACTGCTGCCGCCCTCGTCTCCTTCCCCGGAG
GTCCCGGGGAACTGGAACTGGCCTTAGAGGAGGAGCTGGCGTTGCTGGCGGCCGGGGAGCGGTCGTCCGA
GCCCGGCGAGCATCCTCAGGCGGAGCCGGAGTCTCCGGTTGAGGGGCACGGGCCGCCGCTGCCGCCGCCG
CCTACCCAGGATCCCGAGCTGCTGTCGGTGATCCGCCAGAAGGAGAAGGATCTGGTGTTGGCGGCCCGAC
TAGGCAAGGCGCTGCTCGAGAGGAACCAGGACATGAGCCGGCAGTACGAGCAGATGCACAAGGAGCTGAC
GGACAAGCTAGAGCACCTAGAACAAGAGAAACATGAACTGAGAAGGCGATTCGAGAATCGAGAAGGGGAG
TGGGAAGGACGGGTGTCTGAGCTGGAGACGGACGTGAAGCAGCTACAGGATGAGTTGGAGAGGCAGCAGC
TCCACCTTCGGGAAGCAGACCGAGAAAAAACACGAGCTGTCCAGGAACTGTCAGAACAGAACCAGAGGCT
GCTGGACCAACTCAGCAGGGCATCTGAAGTTGAGAGACAGCTCTCCATGCAGGTCCATGCTCTCAAAGAA
GACTTCCGGGAGAAAAATTCCTCCACCAACCAGCATATCATCCGGCTGGAGAGTCTGCAGGCCGAGATCA
AGATGCTGTCAGATCGAAAACGGGAGCTGGAGCATCGGCTCAGCGCCACCTTGGAGGAGAATGACCTGCT
TCAAGGGACTGTGGAGGAGCTGCAGGACCGGGTGCTGATCCTAGAAAGGCAGGGCCATGACAAAGACCTA
CAGCTGCACCAAAGCCAGCTGGAGCTCCAGGAGGTGCGGCTGTCCTACCGGCAGCTGCAGGGCAAGGTGG
AGGAACTCACGGAGGAGAGGAGTTTGCAGAGCTCGGCTGCGACCAGCACGTCCCTGCTGTCAGAGATCGA
GCAGAGCATGGAGGCCGAGGAGCTGGAGCAGGAGAGAGAGCAGCTGAGGCTGCAGCTCTGGGAAGCCTAC
TGCCAGGTTCGATATCTCTGCTCACACCTCCGAGGGAATGACAGTGCCGACTCAGCCGTATCCACAGACT
CCTCCATGGACGAGTCCTCGGAGACCTCGTCGGCCAAGGACGTGCCTGCCGGCAGCCTGCGCACTGCCCT
CAACGATCTCAAGAGGCTGATACAGAGCATCGTGGACGGTGTGGAGCCCACGGTGACACTGCTGAGCGTG
GAGATGACCGCACTGAAGGAGGAAAGGGACCGACTCAGAGTGACCTCTGAGGACAAGGAGCCAAAGGAGC
AGCTTCAGAAGGCCATCAGGGACCGGGACGAGGCCATTGCCAAGAAGAACGCTGTGGAGCTGGAACTCGC
CAAGTGCAAGATGGATATGATGTCTCTGAACAGCCAGCTACTGGATGCCATTCAGCAAAAACTGAACCTC
TCTCAGCAGCTGGAGGCTTGGCAGGATGACATGCACAGGGTCATTGACAGGCAGCTGATGGACACGCACC
TGAAGGAACAGAGCCGGCCTGCTGCTGCTGCCTTCCCTAGGGGCCACGGCGTAGGGCGGGGGCAGGAACC
CAGCACCGCAGATGGCAAACGGCTCTTCTCCTTCTTCAGGAAGATTATGTCTAAAGGTGAAGAATTATTC
ACTGGTGTTGTCCCAATTTTGGTTGAATTAGATGGTGATGTTAATGGTCACAAATTTTCTGTCTCCGGTG
AAGGTGAAGGTGATGCTACTTACGGTAAATTGACCTTAAAATTTATTTGTACTACTGGTAAATTGCCAGT
TCCATGGCCAACCTTAGTCACTACTTTCGGTTATGGTGTTCAATGTTTTGCGAGATACCCAGATCATATG
AAACAACATGACTTTTTCAAGTCTGCCATGCCAGAAGGTTATGTTCAAGAAAGAACTATTTTTTTCAAAG
ATGACGGTAACTACAAGACCAGAGCTGAAGTCAAGTTTGAAGGTGATACCTTAGTTAATAGAATCGAATT
AAAAGGTATTGATTTTAAAGAAGATGGTAACATTTTAGGTCACAAATTGGAATACAACTATAACTCTCAC
AATGTTTACATCATGGCTGACAAACAAAAGAATGGTATCAAAGTTAACTTCAAAATTAGACACAACATTG
AAGACGGTTCTGTTCAATTAGCTGACCATTATCAACAAAATACTCCAATTGGTGATGGTCCAGTCTTGTT
ACCAGACAACCATTACTTATCCACTCAATCTGCCTTATCCAAGGATCCAAACGAAAAGAGAGACCACATG
GTCTTGTTAGAATTTGTTACTGCTGCTGGTATTACCTAATGAGCTTGTCGAGAAGTACTAGAGGATCATA
ATCAGCCATACCACATTTGTAGAGGTTTTACTTGCTTTAAAAAACCTCCCACACCTCCCCCTGAACCTGA
AACATAAAATGAATGCAATTGTTGTTGTTAACTTGTTTATTGCAGCTTATAATGGTTACAAATAAAGCAA
TAGCATCACAAATTTCACAAATAAAGCATTTTTTTCACTGCATTCTAGTTGTGGTTTGTCCAAACTCATC
AATGTATCTTATCATGTCTGGATCTGATCACTGCTTGAGCCTAGAAGATCCGGCTGCTAACAAAGCCCGA
AAGGAAGCTGAGTTGGCTGCTGCCACCGCTGAGCAATAACTATCATAACCCCTAGGGTATACCCATCTAA
TTGGAACCAGATAAGTGAAATCTAGTTCCAAACTATTTTGTCATTTTTAATTTTCGTATTAGCTTACGAC
GCTACACCCAGTTCCCATCTATTTTGTCACTCTTCCCTAAATAATCCTTAAAAACTCCATTTCCACCCCT
CCCAGTTCCCAACTATTTTGTCCGCCCACAACCGGTGGAGGAAATTCTCCTTGAAGTTTCCCTGGTGTTC
AAAGTAAAGGAGTTTGCACCAGACGCACCTCTGTTCACTGGTCCGGCGTATTAAAACACGATACATTGTT
ATTAGTACATTTATTAAGCGCTAGATTCTGTGCGTTGTTGATTTACAGACAATTGTTGTACGTATTTTAA
TAATTCATTAAATTTATAATCTTTAGGGTGGTATGTTAGAGCGAAAATCAAATGATTTTCAGCGTCTTTA
TATCTGAATTTAAATATTAAATCCTCAATAGATTTGTAAAATAGGTTTCGATTAGTTTCAAACAAGGGTT
GTTTTTCCGAACCGATGGCTGGACTATCTAATGGATTTTCGCTCAACGCCACAAAACTTGCCAAATCTTG
TAGCAGCAATCTAGCTTTGTCGATATTCGTTTGTGTTTTGTTTTGTAATAAAGGTTCGACGTCGTTCAAA
ATATTATGCGCTTTTGTATTTCTTTCATCACTGTCGTTAGTGTACAATTGACTCGACGTAAACACGTTAA
ATAGAGCTTGGACATATTTAACATCGGGCGTGTTAGCTTTATTAGGCCGATTATCGTCGTCGTCCCAACC
CTCGTCGTTAGAAGTTGCTTCCGAAGACGATTTTGCCATAGCCACACGACGCCTATTAATTGTGTCGGCT
AACACGTCCGCGATCAAATTTGTAGTTGAGCTTTTTGGAATTACCGGTTGACTTGGGTCAACTGTCAGAC
CAAGTTTACTCATATATACTTTAGATTGATTTAAAACTTCATTTTTAATTTAAAAGGATCTAGGTGAAGA
TCCTTTTTGATAATCTCATGACCAAAATCCCTTAACGTGAGTTTTCGTTCCACTGAGCGTCAGACCCCGT
AGAAAAGATCAAAGGATCTTCTTGAGATCCTTTTTTTCTGCGCGTAATCTGCTGCTTGCAAACAAAAAAA
CCACCGCTACCAGCGGTGGTTTGTTTGCCGGATCAAGAGCTACCAACTCTTTTTCCGAAGGTAACTGGCT
TCAGCAGAGCGCAGATACCAAATACTGTTCTTCTAGTGTAGCCGTAGTTAGGCCACCACTTCAAGAACTC
TGTAGCACCGCCTACATACCTCGCTCTGCTAATCCTGTTACCAGTGGCTGCTGCCAGTGGCGATAAGTCG
TGTCTTACCGGGTTGGACTCAAGACGATAGTTACCGGATAAGGCGCAGCGGTCGGGCTGAACGGGGGGTT
CGTGCACACAGCCCAGCTTGGAGCGAACGACCTACACCGAACTGAGATACCTACAGCGTGAGCTATGAGA
AAGCGCCACGCTTCCCGAAGGGAGAAAGGCGGACAGGTATCCGGTAAGCGGCAGGGTCGGAACAGGAGAG
CGCACGAGGGAGCTTCCAGGGGGAAACGCCTGGTATCTTTATAGTCCTGTCGGGTTTCGCCACCTCTGAC
TTGAGCGTCGATTTTTGTGATGCTCGTCAGGGGGGCGGAGCCTATGGAAAAACGCCAGCAACGCGGCCTT
TTTACGGTTCCTGGCCTTTTGCTGGCCTTTTGCTCACATGTTCTTTCCTGCGTTATCCCCTGATTGACTT
GGGTCGCTCTTCCTGTGGATGCGCAGGTATGTACAGGAAGAGGTTTATACTAAACTGTTACATTGCAAAC
GTGGTTTCGTGTGCCAAGTGTGAAAACCGATGTTTAATCAAGGCTCTGACGCATTTCTACAACCACGACT
CTAAGTGTGTGGGTGAAGTCATGCATCTTTTAATCAAATCCCAAGATGTGTATAAACCACCAAACTGCCA
AAAAATGAAAACTGTCGACAAGCTCTGTCCGTTTGCTGGCAACTGCAAGGGTCTCAATCCTATTTGTAAT
TATTGAATAATAAAACAATTATAAATGTCAAATTTGTTTTTTATTAACGATACAAACCAAACGCAACAAG
AACATTTGTAGTATTATCTATAATTGAAAACGCGTAGTTATAATCGCTGAGGTAATATTTAAAATCATTT
TCAAATGATTCACAGTTAATTTGCGACAATATAATTTTATTTTCACATAAACTAGACGCCTTGTCGTCTT
CTTCTTCGTATTCCTTCTCTTTTTCATTTTTCTCTTCATAAAAATTAACATAGTTATTATCGTATCCATA
TATGTATCTATCGTATAGAGTAAATTTTTTGTTGTCATAAATATATATGTCTTTTTTAATGGGGTGTATA
GTACCGCTGCGCATAGTTTTTCTGTAATTTACAACAGTGCTATTTTCTGGTAGTTCTTCGGAGTGTGTTG
CTTTAATTATTAAATTTATATAATCAATGAATTTGGGATCGTCGGTTTTGTACAATATGTTGCCGGCATA
GTACGCAGCTTCTTCTAGTTCAATTACACCATTTTTTAGCAGCACCGGATTAACATAACTTTCCAAAATG
TTGTACGAACCGTTAAACAAAAACAGTTCACCTCCCTTTTCTATACTATTGTCTGCGAGCAGTTGTTTGT
TGTTAAAAATAACAGCCATTGTAATGAGACGCACAAACTAATATCACAAACTGGAAATGTCTATCAATAT
ATAGTTGCTGATTGCGCAGATGCCCTGCGTAAGCGGGTGTGGGCGGACAATAAAGTCTTAAACTGAACAA
AATAGATCTAAACTATGACAATAAAGTCTTAAACTAGACAGAATAGTTGTAAACTGAAATCAGTCCAGTT
ATGCTGTGAAAAAGCATACTGGACTTTTGTTATGGCTAAAGCAAACTCTTCATTTTCTGAAGTGCAAATT
GCCCGTCGTATTAAAGAGGGGCGTGGCCAAGGGCATGTAAAGACTATATTCGCGGCGTTGTGACAATTTA
CCGAACAACTCCGCGGCCGGGAAGCCGATCTCGGCTTGAACGAATTGTTAGGTGGCGGTACTTGGGTCGA
TATCAAAGTGCATCACTTCTTCCCGTATGCCCAACTTTGTATAGAGAGCCACTGCGGGATCGTCACCGTA
ATCTGCTTGCACGTAGATCACATAAGCACCAAGCGCGTTGGCCTCATGCTTGAGGAGATTGATGAGCGCG
GTGGCAATGCCCTGCCTCCGGTGCTCGCCGGAGACTGCGAGATCATAGATATAGATCTCACTACGCGGCT
GCTCAAACTTGGGCAGAACGTAAGCCGCGAGAGCGCCAACAACCGCTTCTTGGTCGAAGGCAGCAAGCGC
GATGAATGTCTTACTACGGAGCAAGTTCCCGAGGTAATCGGAGTCCGGCTGATGTTGGGAGTAGGTGGCT
ACGTCTCCGAACTCACGACCGAAAAGATCAAGAGCAGCCCGCATGGATTTGACTTGGTCAGGGCCGAGCC
TACATGTGCGAATGATGCCCATACTTGAGCCACCTAACTTTGTTTTAGGGCGACTGCCCTGCTGCGTAAC
ATCGTTGCTGCTGCGTAACATCGTTGCTGCTCCATAACATCAAACATCGACCCACGGCGTAACGCGCTTG
CTGCTTGGATGCCCGAGGCATAGACTGTACAAAAAAACAGTCATAACAAGCCATGAAAACCGCCACTGCG
CCGTTACCACCGCTGCGTTCGGTCAAGGTTCTGGACCAGTTGCGTGAGCGCATACGCTACTTGCATTACA
GTTTACGAACCGAACAGGCTTATGTCAACTGGGTTCGTGCCTTCATCCGTTTCCACGGTGTGCGTCACCC
GGCAACCTTGGGCAGCAGCGAAGTCGCCATAACTTCGTATAGCATACATTATACGAAGTTATCTG
