Features (pLannotate 1.2.2; 19 found; start..end, strand, type, name):
     74..165     +  promoter       polyhedrin promoter: polh from Autographa californica; promoter for the baculovirus polyhedrin gene
    232..252     +  CDS            7xHis: 6xHis affinity tag
    298..471     +  CDS            ProtA: IgG-binding unit of Staphylococcus aureus protein A
    475..645     +  CDS            ProtA: IgG-binding unit of Staphylococcus aureus protein A
    744..764     +  CDS            capTEV™ (fragment): composite tag for in vivo biotinylation, TEV protease cleavage, and 6xHis tagging
    766..2496    +  CDS            Bicdl1: BICL1_MOUSE - Also known as Bicdr1, Ccdc64. Experimental evidence at protein level: Swiss-Prot protein existence level 1. Component of secretory vesicle machinery in developing neurons that acts as a regulator of neurite outgrowth. Regulates the secretory vesicle transport by controlling the accumulation of Rab6- containing secretory vesicles in the pericentrosomal region restricting anterograde secretory transport during the early phase of neuronal differentiation, thereby inhibiting neuritogenesis. From Mus musculus (Mouse).
   2500..3183    +  CDS            (3-F)Tyr-EGFP: (3-F)Tyr-EGFP is a basic (constitutively fluorescent) green fluorescent protein published in 2004, derived from Aequorea victoria.
   3214..3297    +  CDS            large T antigen (fragment): large T antigen from SV40 (simian virus 40)
   3320..3454    +  polyA_signal   SV40 poly(A) signal: SV40 polyadenylation signal
   3483..3532    +  CDS            SET1 (fragment): solubility-enhancement tag derived from T7 phage gene 10B
   3575..3740    -  mobile_element Tn7L: mini-Tn7 element (left end of the Tn7 transposon) Tn7
   3747..4452    +  misc_recomb    baculovirus recombination region (ORF1629): contains part of ORF1629
   4642..5230    +  rep_origin     ori: high-copy-number ColE1/pMB1/pBR322/pUC origin of replication
   5346..5486    +  CDS            LEF-2 (fragment): LEF2_NPVAC - Experimental evidence at protein level: Swiss-Prot protein existence level 1. Plays an essential role in viral DNA replication. Does not seem to participate in the initiation step but is rather important for the amplification of DNA. Also required for expression from the vp39 and polh promoters. From Autographa californica nuclear polyhedrosis virus (AcMNPV).
   5486..6313    +  misc_recomb    baculovirus recombination region (lef2/ORF603): contains ORF603 and part of lef2
   6342..6565    -  mobile_element Tn7R: mini-Tn7 element (right end of the Tn7 transposon) Tn7
   6632..7165    -  CDS            GmR: gentamycin acetyltransferase; aacC1; confers resistance to gentamycin
   7354..7382    -  promoter       Pc promoter: intI1 (promoter lies within the coding sequence); class 1 integron promoter
   7453..7486    +  protein_bind   loxP: Cre-mediated recombination occurs in the 8-bp core sequence (GCATACAT). Cre recombinase
>Addgene plasmid #111657 | His-ZZ-TEV-BICDR1-GFP | addgene full sequence | sequence record 215311 | Addgene NGS Result
TAACTATAACGGTCCTAAGGTAGCGAGTTTAAACACTAGTATCGATTCGCGACCTACTCCGGAATATTAA
TAGATCATGGAGATAATTAAAATGATAACCATCTCGCAAATAAATAAGTATTTTACTGTTTTCGTAACAG
TTTTGTAATAAAAAAACCTATAAATATTCCGGATTATTCATACCGTCCCACCATCGGGCGCGGATCTCGG
TCCGAAACCATGTCGTACTACCATCACCATCACCATCACCATCACGGTTCTATGTGCATGGCAGGCCTTG
CGCAACACGATGAAGCCGTGGACAACAAATTCAACAAAGAACAACAAAACGCGTACTATGAGATCTTACA
TTTACCTAACTTAAACGAAGGACAACGAAACGCCTTCATCCAAAGTTTAAAAGATGACCCAAGCCAAAGC
GCTAACCTTTTAGCAGAAGCTAAAAAGCTAAATGATGCTCAGGCGCCGAAAGTAGACAACAAATTCAACA
AAGAACAACAAAACGCGTTCTATGAGATCTTACATTTACCTAACTTAAACGAAGAACAACGAAACGCCTT
CATCCAAAGTTTAAAAGATGACCCAAGCCAAAGCGCTAACCTTTTAGCAGAAGCTGAAAAGCTAAATGAT
GCTCAGGCGCCGAAAGTAGACGCAAATTCCGCGGGGAAGTCAACCGATTATGATATTCCAACTACTGCTA
GCGAGAACCTATATTTCCAGGGAGATTATGATATCCCTACGACTGAGAATCTTTATTTTCAGGGCATGTC
CGCCTTCTGCCTGGGCTTGGCCGGCCGAGCTTCAGCACCCGCCGAGCCGGACAGCGCCTGCTGCATGGAG
CTGCCCGCTGGGGCCGGGGACGCAGTCCGGAGTCCCGCCACTGCTGCCGCCCTCGTCTCCTTCCCCGGAG
GTCCCGGGGAACTGGAACTGGCCTTAGAGGAGGAGCTGGCGTTGCTGGCGGCCGGGGAGCGGTCGTCCGA
GCCCGGCGAGCATCCTCAGGCGGAGCCGGAGTCTCCGGTTGAGGGGCACGGGCCGCCGCTGCCGCCGCCG
CCTACCCAGGATCCCGAGCTGCTGTCGGTGATCCGCCAGAAGGAGAAGGATCTGGTGTTGGCGGCCCGAC
TAGGCAAGGCGCTGCTCGAGAGGAACCAGGACATGAGCCGGCAGTACGAGCAGATGCACAAGGAGCTGAC
GGACAAGCTAGAGCACCTAGAACAAGAGAAACATGAACTGAGAAGGCGATTCGAGAATCGAGAAGGGGAG
TGGGAAGGACGGGTGTCTGAGCTGGAGACGGACGTGAAGCAGCTACAGGATGAGTTGGAGAGGCAGCAGC
TCCACCTTCGGGAAGCAGACCGAGAAAAAACACGAGCTGTCCAGGAACTGTCAGAACAGAACCAGAGGCT
GCTGGACCAACTCAGCAGGGCATCTGAAGTTGAGAGACAGCTCTCCATGCAGGTCCATGCTCTCAAAGAA
GACTTCCGGGAGAAAAATTCCTCCACCAACCAGCATATCATCCAGCTGGAGAGTCTGCAGGCCGAGATCA
AGATGCTGTCAGATCGAAAACGGGAGCTGGAGCATCGGCTCAGCGCCACCTTGGAGGAGAATGACCTGCT
TCAAGGGACTGTGGAGGAGCTGCAGGACCGGGTGCTGATCCTAGAAAGGCAGGGCCATGACAAAGACCTA
CAGCTGCACCAAAGCCAGCTGGAGCTCCAGGAGGTGCGGCTGTCCTACCGGCAGCTGCAGGGCAAGGTGG
AGGAACTCACGGAGGAGAGGAGTTTGCAGAGCTCGGCTGCGACCAGCACGTCCCTGCTGTCAGAGATCGA
GCAGAGCATGGAGGCCGAGGAGCTGGAGCAGGAGAGAGAGCAGCTGAGGCTGCAGCTCTGGGAAGCCTAC
TGCCAGGTTCGATATCTCTGCTCACACCTCCGAGGGAATGACAGTGCCGACTCTGCCGTATCCACAGACT
CCTCCATGGACGAGTCCTCGGAGACCTCGTCGGCCAAGGACGTGCCTGCCGGCAGCCTGCGCACTGCCCT
CAACGATCTCAAGAGGCTGATACAGAGCATCGTGGACGGTGTGGAGCCCACGGTGACACTGCTGAGCGTG
GAGATGACCGCACTGAAGGAGGAAAGGGACCGACTCAGAGTGACCTCTGAGGACAAGGAGCCAAAGGAGC
AGCTTCAGAAGGCCATCAGGGACCGGGACGAGGCCATTGCCAAGAAGAACGCTGTGGAGCTGGAACTCGC
CAAGTGCAAGATGGATATGATGTCTCTGAACAGCCAGCTACTGGATGCCATTCAGCAAAAACTGAACCTC
TCTCAGCAGCTGGAGGCTTGGCAGGATGACATGCACAGGGTCATTGACAGGCAGCTGATGGACACGCACC
TGAAGGAACAGAGCCGGCCTGCTGCTGCTGCCTTCCCTAGGGGCCACGGCGTAGGGCGGGGGCAGGAACC
CAGCACCGCAGATGGCAAACGGCTCTTCTCCTTCTTCAGGAAGATTATGTCTAAAGGTGAAGAATTATTC
ACTGGTGTTGTCCCAATTTTGGTTGAATTAGATGGTGATGTTAATGGTCACAAATTTTCTGTCTCCGGTG
AAGGTGAAGGTGATGCTACTTACGGTAAATTGACCTTAAAATTTATTTGTACTACTGGTAAATTGCCAGT
TCCATGGCCAACCTTAGTCACTACTTTCGGTTATGGTGTTCAATGTTTTGCGAGATACCCAGATCATATG
AAACAACATGACTTTTTCAAGTCTGCCATGCCAGAAGGTTATGTTCAAGAAAGAACTATTTTTTTCAAAG
ATGACGGTAACTACAAGACCAGAGCTGAAGTCAAGTTTGAAGGTGATACCTTAGTTAATAGAATCGAATT
AAAAGGTATTGATTTTAAAGAAGATGGTAACATTTTAGGTCACAAATTGGAATACAACTATAACTCTCAC
AATGTTTACATCATGGCTGACAAACAAAAGAATGGTATCAAAGTTAACTTCAAAATTAGACACAACATTG
AAGACGGTTCTGTTCAATTAGCTGACCATTATCAACAAAATACTCCAATTGGTGATGGTCCAGTCTTGTT
ACCAGACAACCATTACTTATCCACTCAATCTGCCTTATCCAAGGATCCAAACGAAAAGAGAGACCACATG
GTCTTGTTAGAATTTGTTACTGCTGCTGGTATTACCTAATGAGCTTGTCGAGAAGTACTAGAGGATCATA
ATCAGCCATACCACATTTGTAGAGGTTTTACTTGCTTTAAAAAACCTCCCACACCTCCCCCTGAACCTGA
AACATAAAATGAATGCAATTGTTGTTGTTAACTTGTTTATTGCAGCTTATAATGGTTACAAATAAAGCAA
TAGCATCACAAATTTCACAAATAAAGCATTTTTTTCACTGCATTCTAGTTGTGGTTTGTCCAAACTCATC
AATGTATCTTATCATGTCTGGATCTGATCACTGCTTGAGCCTAGAAGATCCGGCTGCTAACAAAGCCCGA
AAGGAAGCTGAGTTGGCTGCTGCCACCGCTGAGCAATAACTATCATAACCCCTAGGGTATACCCATCTAA
TTGGAACCAGATAAGTGAAATCTAGTTCCAAACTATTTTGTCATTTTTAATTTTCGTATTAGCTTACGAC
GCTACACCCAGTTCCCATCTATTTTGTCACTCTTCCCTAAATAATCCTTAAAAACTCCATTTCCACCCCT
CCCAGTTCCCAACTATTTTGTCCGCCCACAACCGGTGGAGGAAATTCTCCTTGAAGTTTCCCTGGTGTTC
AAAGTAAAGGAGTTTGCACCAGACGCACCTCTGTTCACTGGTCCGGCGTATTAAAACACGATACATTGTT
ATTAGTACATTTATTAAGCGCTAGATTCTGTGCGTTGTTGATTTACAGACAATTGTTGTACGTATTTTAA
TAATTCATTAAATTTATAATCTTTAGGGTGGTATGTTAGAGCGAAAATCAAATGATTTTCAGCGTCTTTA
TATCTGAATTTAAATATTAAATCCTCAATAGATTTGTAAAATAGGTTTCGATTAGTTTCAAACAAGGGTT
GTTTTTCCGAACCGATGGCTGGACTATCTAATGGATTTTCGCTCAACGCCACAAAACTTGCCAAATCTTG
TAGCAGCAATCTAGCTTTGTCGATATTCGTTTGTGTTTTGTTTTGTAATAAAGGTTCGACGTCGTTCAAA
ATATTATGCGCTTTTGTATTTCTTTCATCACTGTCGTTAGTGTACAATTGACTCGACGTAAACACGTTAA
ATAGAGCTTGGACATATTTAACATCGGGCGTGTTAGCTTTATTAGGCCGATTATCGTCGTCGTCCCAACC
CTCGTCGTTAGAAGTTGCTTCCGAAGACGATTTTGCCATAGCCACACGACGCCTATTAATTGTGTCGGCT
AACACGTCCGCGATCAAATTTGTAGTTGAGCTTTTTGGAATTACCGGTTGACTTGGGTCAACTGTCAGAC
CAAGTTTACTCATATATACTTTAGATTGATTTAAAACTTCATTTTTAATTTAAAAGGATCTAGGTGAAGA
TCCTTTTTGATAATCTCATGACCAAAATCCCTTAACGTGAGTTTTCGTTCCACTGAGCGTCAGACCCCGT
AGAAAAGATCAAAGGATCTTCTTGAGATCCTTTTTTTCTGCGCGTAATCTGCTGCTTGCAAACAAAAAAA
CCACCGCTACCAGCGGTGGTTTGTTTGCCGGATCAAGAGCTACCAACTCTTTTTCCGAAGGTAACTGGCT
TCAGCAGAGCGCAGATACCAAATACTGTTCTTCTAGTGTAGCCGTAGTTAGGCCACCACTTCAAGAACTC
TGTAGCACCGCCTACATACCTCGCTCTGCTAATCCTGTTACCAGTGGCTGCTGCCAGTGGCGATAAGTCG
TGTCTTACCGGGTTGGACTCAAGACGATAGTTACCGGATAAGGCGCAGCGGTCGGGCTGAACGGGGGGTT
CGTGCACACAGCCCAGCTTGGAGCGAACGACCTACACCGAACTGAGATACCTACAGCGTGAGCTATGAGA
AAGCGCCACGCTTCCCGAAGGGAGAAAGGCGGACAGGTATCCGGTAAGCGGCAGGGTCGGAACAGGAGAG
CGCACGAGGGAGCTTCCAGGGGGAAACGCCTGGTATCTTTATAGTCCTGTCGGGTTTCGCCACCTCTGAC
TTGAGCGTCGATTTTTGTGATGCTCGTCAGGGGGGCGGAGCCTATGGAAAAACGCCAGCAACGCGGCCTT
TTTACGGTTCCTGGCCTTTTGCTGGCCTTTTGCTCACATGTTCTTTCCTGCGTTATCCCCTGATTGACTT
GGGTCGCTCTTCCTGTGGATGCGCAGGTATGTACAGGAAGAGGTTTATACTAAACTGTTACATTGCAAAC
GTGGTTTCGTGTGCCAAGTGTGAAAACCGATGTTTAATCAAGGCTCTGACGCATTTCTACAACCACGACT
CTAAGTGTGTGGGTGAAGTCATGCATGCATCTTTTAATCAAATCCCAAGATGTGTATAAACCACCAAACT
GCCAAAAAATGAAAACTGTCGACAAGCTCTGTCCGTTTGCTGGCAACTGCAAGGGTCTCAATCCTATTTG
TAATTATTGAATAATAAAACAATTATAAATGTCAAATTTGTTTTTTATTAACGATACAAACCAAACGCAA
CAAGAACATTTGTAGTATTATCTATAATTGAAAACGCGTAGTTATAATCGCTGAGGTAATATTTAAAATC
ATTTTCAAATGATTCACAGTTAATTTGCGACAATATAATTTTATTTTCACATAAACTAGACGCCTTGTCG
TCTTCTTCTTCGTATTCCTTCTCTTTTTCATTTTTCTCTTCATAAAAATTAACATAGTTATTATCGTATC
CATATATGTATCTATCGTATAGAGTAAATTTTTTGTTGTCATAAATATATATGTCTTTTTTAATGGGGTG
TATAGTACCGCTGCGCATAGTTTTTCTGTAATTTACAACAGTGCTATTTTCTGGTAGTTCTTCGGAGTGT
GTTGCTTTAATTATTAAATTTATATAATCAATGAATTTGGGATCGTCGGTTTTGTACAATATGTTGCCGG
CATAGTACGCAGCTTCTTCTAGTTCAATTACACCATTTTTTAGCAGCACCGGATTAACATAACTTTCCAA
AATGTTGTACGAACCGTTAAACAAAAACAGTTCACCTCCCTTTTCTATACTATTGTCTGCGAGCAGTTGT
TTGTTGTTAAAAATAACAGCCATTGTAATGAGACGCACAAACTAATATCACAAACTGGAAATGTCTATCA
ATATATAGTTGCTGATTGCGCAGATGCCCTGCGTAAGCGGGTGTGGGCGGACAATAAAGTCTTAAACTGA
ACAAAATAGATCTAAACTATGACAATAAAGTCTTAAACTAGACAGAATAGTTGTAAACTGAAATCAGTCC
AGTTATGCTGTGAAAAAGCATACTGGACTTTTGTTATGGCTAAAGCAAACTCTTCATTTTCTGAAGTGCA
AATTGCCCGTCGTATTAAAGAGGGGCGTGGCCAAGGGCATGTAAAGACTATATTCGCGGCGTTGTGACAA
TTTACCGAACAACTCCGCGGCCGGGAAGCCGATCTCGGCTTGAACGAATTGTTAGGTGGCGGTACTTGGG
TCGATATCAAAGTGCATCACTTCTTCCCGTATGCCCAACTTTGTATAGAGAGCCACTGCGGGATCGTCAC
CGTAATCTGCTTGCACGTAGATCACATAAGCACCAAGCGCGTTGGCCTCATGCTTGAGGAGATTGATGAG
CGCGGTGGCAATGCCCTGCCTCCGGTGCTCGCCGGAGACTGCGAGATCATAGATATAGATCTCACTACGC
GGCTGCTCAAACTTGGGCAGAACGTAAGCCGCGAGAGCGCCAACAACCGCTTCTTGGTCGAAGGCAGCAA
GCGCGATGAATGTCTTACTACGGAGCAAGTTCCCGAGGTAATCGGAGTCCGGCTGATGTTGGGAGTAGGT
GGCTACGTCTCCGAACTCACGACCGAAAAGATCAAGAGCAGCCCGCATGGATTTGACTTGGTCAGGGCCG
AGCCTACATGTGCGAATGATGCCCATACTTGAGCCACCTAACTTTGTTTTAGGGCGACTGCCCTGCTGCG
TAACATCGTTGCTGCTGCGTAACATCGTTGCTGCTCCATAACATCAAACATCGACCCACGGCGTAACGCG
CTTGCTGCTTGGATGCCCGAGGCATAGACTGTACAAAAAAACAGTCATAACAAGCCATGAAAACCGCCAC
TGCGCCGTTACCACCGCTGCGTTCGGTCAAGGTTCTGGACCAGTTGCGTGAGCGCATACGCTACTTGCAT
TACAGTTTACGAACCGAACAGGCTTATGTCAACTGGGTTCGTGCCTTCATCCGTTTCCACGGTGTGCGTC
ACCCGGCAACCTTGGGCAGCAGCGAAGTCGCCATAACTTCGTATAGCATACATTATACGAAGTTATCTG
